Addgene plasmid #122832: pAC10112_pAAVS1-Nst-EF1aBlast2ArtTA3(-)_TetO-Hygro-P2A-NTR-E2A-mCherry
Purpose: Plasmid 112
Depositing lab: Albert Cheng. Publication: Split Selectable Markers. Jillette N, Du M, Cheng AW. bioRxiv 452979 10.1101/452979.
Backbone
  Vector backbone: pAAVS1-Nst-CAG-DEST (Addgene #80489)
  Modifications to backbone: Replaced CAG-DEST with EF1aBlast2ArtTA3(-)_TetO-DEST
  Vector type: CRISPR ; Donor vector
  Selectable markers: Neomycin (select with G418), Blasticidin ; Dox-inducible Hygro-P2A-NTR-E2A-mCherry
Growth in bacteria
  Bacterial resistance: Ampicillin, 100 μg/mL
  Growth temperature: 30°C
  Growth strain: NEB Stable
  Copy number: Unknown
Gene/Insert
  Gene/Insert name: Hygro-P2A-NTR-E2A-mCherry
  Species: Synthetic
  Cloning method: Gateway Cloning
  Sequencing primers: 5′ taggcgtgtacggtgggagg; 3′ ACCGAGGAGAGGGTTAGGGAT
Terms and licenses: Academic/Nonprofit Terms; Industry Terms: Not Available to Industry
Depositor comments: Please visit https://www.biorxiv.org/content/10.1101/452979v2 for BioRxiv preprint.
How to cite: pAC10112_pAAVS1-Nst-EF1aBlast2ArtTA3(-)_TetO-Hygro-P2A-NTR-E2A-mCherry was a gift from Albert Cheng (Addgene plasmid # 122832)
