[The description below was written by a language model from this plasmid's Addgene catalogue record and pLannotate feature annotations shown in this document.]
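Description:
pAC10112_pAAVS1-Nst-EF1aBlast2ArtTA3(-)_TetO-Hygro-P2A-NTR-E2A-mCherry is an 11.9 kb CRISPR donor plasmid for homology-directed knock-in at the human AAVS1 safe-harbour locus in intron 1 of PPP1R12C. It derives from pAAVS1-Nst-CAG-DEST, with the CAG-DEST module replaced by an EF1α-Blast-2A-rtTA3 / TetO-DEST module, and the insert was introduced by Gateway cloning. In bacteria it is maintained through a high-copy ColE1/pUC-type origin and ampicillin resistance. An f1 origin and residual lac/T3/T7 elements remain from the cloning backbone.

Between the left and right AAVS1 homology arms sit three functional units. The first is a splice acceptor followed by a promoterless neomycin phosphotransferase gene and a bGH polyadenylation signal. This gene-trap arrangement should give G418 resistance mainly when the cassette lands in the transcribed host intron. The second unit lies in reverse orientation: an EF-1α promoter constitutively drives blasticidin deaminase (bsr) linked, according to the construct name, by a 2A peptide to the reverse tetracycline transactivator rtTA3. The third is a tight TRE promoter in the forward orientation, flanked by attB sites. It drives a synthetic polycistron of hygromycin phosphotransferase, P2A, E. coli nitroreductase (nfsB/NTR), E2A and mCherry, ending in a second bGH poly(A). A V5 tag is annotated downstream of attB2, but the record does not say whether it is translated.

Doxycycline therefore induces coexpression of a positive selection marker (hygromycin resistance), a nitroreductase generally used for prodrug-mediated negative selection, and a red fluorescent reporter, all from a single integrated all-in-one Tet-On cassette. The stated purpose is uninformative, but the plasmid was deposited with work on split selectable markers.
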