Features (pLannotate 1.2.2; 33 found; start..end, strand, type, name):
     21..125     +  promoter       AmpR promoter: bla
    126..986     +  CDS            AmpR: β-lactamase; bla; confers resistance to ampicillin, carbenicillin, and related antibiotics
   1157..1745    +  rep_origin     ori: high-copy-number ColE1/pMB1/pBR322/pUC origin of replication
   1928..2020    +  CDS            lacI (fragment): lac repressor; lacI; The lac repressor binds to the lac operator to inhibit transcription in E. coli. This inhibition can be relieved by adding lactose or isopropyl-β-D-thiogalactopyranoside (IPTG).
   2033..2054    +  protein_bind   CAP binding site: CAP binding activates transcription in the presence of cAMP. E. coli catabolite activator protein
   2069..2099    +  promoter       lac promoter: promoter for the E. coli lac operon
   2103..2125    +  protein_bind   lac operator (fragment): The lac repressor binds to the lac operator to inhibit transcription in E. coli. This inhibition can be relieved by adding lactose or isopropyl-β-D-thiogalactopyranoside (IPTG). lac repressor encoded by lacI
   2168..2186    +  promoter       T3 promoter: promoter for bacteriophage T3 RNA polymerase
   2199..3002    +  misc_feature   HA-L: left homology arm from the adeno-associated virus integration site (AAVS1) within intron 1 of the human PPP1R12C gene
   3009..3034    +  misc_feature   SA: splice acceptor site
   3127..3918    +  CDS            neo: KKA2_KLEPN - Also known as kan, nptII. Experimental evidence at protein level: Swiss-Prot protein existence level 1. Resistance to kanamycin, neomycin, paromomycin, ribostamycin, butirosin and gentamicin B. From Klebsiella pneumoniae.
   3947..4171    +  polyA_signal   bGH poly(A) signal: bovine growth hormone polyadenylation signal
   4190..4209    +  enhancer       CMV enhancer (fragment): human cytomegalovirus immediate early enhancer
   4315..4383    +  CDS            large T antigen (fragment): large T antigen from SV40 (simian virus 40)
   4406..4487    +  polyA_signal   SV40 poly(A) signal: SV40 polyadenylation signal
   4533..4643    -  CDS            VP48: 3 tandem repeats of the minimal activation domain of herpes simplex virus VP16 (Cheng et al., 2013)
   4573..5270    -  CDS            rtTA3 (fragment): reverse tetracycline transactivator 3 activates expression from Tet-responsive promoters in the presence of doxycycline
   5334..5753    -  CDS            bsr: BSR_BACCE - Experimental evidence at protein level: Swiss-Prot protein existence level 1. Catalyzes the deamination of the cytosine moiety of the antibiotics blasticidin S, cytomycin and acetylblasticidin S. From Bacillus cereus.
   5783..5807    -  protein_bind   attB1: mutant version of attB; recombination site for the Gateway® BP reaction BP Clonase™
   5868..7046    -  promoter       EF-1α promoter: strong constitutive promoter for human elongation factor EF-1α
   7063..7377    +  promoter       tight TRE promoter: Tet-responsive promoter PTight, consisting of seven tet operator sequences followed by the minimal CMV promoter
   7402..7426    +  protein_bind   attB1: mutant version of attB; recombination site for the Gateway® BP reaction BP Clonase™
   7456..8478    +  CDS            hph: KHYB_ECOLX - Experimental evidence at protein level: Swiss-Prot protein existence level 1. The aminoglycoside phosphotransferases achieve inactivation of their antibiotic substrates by phosphorylation. Only phosphorylates hygromycin and closely related compounds such as demethyl analogs and destomycin. From Escherichia coli.
   8575..9225    +  CDS            nfsB: NFSB_ECOLI - Also known as dprA, nfnB From Escherichia coli (strain K12).
   9244..9303    +  CDS            E2A: 2A peptide from equine rhinitis A virus polyprotein Eukaryotic ribosomes fail to insert a peptide bond between the Gly and Pro residues, yielding separate polypeptides.
   9313..10020   +  CDS            mCherry: mCherry is a basic (constitutively fluorescent) red fluorescent protein published in 2004, derived from Discosoma sp.. It is reported to be a very rapidly-maturing monomer with low acid sensitivity.
  10045..10069   -  protein_bind   attB2: mutant version of attB; recombination site for the Gateway® BP reaction BP Clonase™
  10122..10163   +  CDS            V5 tag: epitope tag from simian virus 5
  10207..10431   +  polyA_signal   bGH poly(A) signal: bovine growth hormone polyadenylation signal
  10619..11148   +  misc_feature   HA-R: right homology arm from the adeno-associated virus integration site (AAVS1) within intron 1 of the human PPP1R12C gene
  11295..11313   -  promoter       T7 promoter: promoter for bacteriophage T7 RNA polymerase
  11316..11473   +  CDS            lacZα (fragment): LacZα fragment of β-galactosidase; lacZ fragment
  11478..11906   +  rep_origin     f1 ori (sequence partly withheld): f1 bacteriophage origin of replication; arrow indicates direction of (+) strand synthesis
>Addgene plasmid #122832 | pAC10112_pAAVS1-Nst-EF1aBlast2ArtTA3(-)_TetO-Hygro-P2A-NTR-E2A-mCherry | depositor full sequence | sequence record 234334 | pAC10112_pAAVS1-Nst-EF1aBlast2ArtTA3(-)_TetO-Hygro-P2A-NTR-E2A-mCherry sequence 11938 bps
GCACTTTTCGGGGAAATGTGCGCGGAACCCCTATTTGTTTATTTTTCTAAATACATTCAAATATGTATCC
GCTCATGAGACAATAACCCTGATAAATGCTTCAATAATATTGAAAAAGGAAGAGTATGAGTATTCAACAT
TTCCGTGTCGCCCTTATTCCCTTTTTTGCGGCATTTTGCCTTCCTGTTTTTGCTCACCCAGAAACGCTGG
TGAAAGTAAAAGATGCTGAAGATCAGTTGGGTGCACGAGTGGGTTACATCGAACTGGATCTCAACAGCGG
TAAGATCCTTGAGAGTTTTCGCCCCGAAGAACGTTTTCCAATGATGAGCACTTTTAAAGTTCTGCTATGT
GGCGCGGTATTATCCCGTATTGACGCCGGGCAAGAGCAACTCGGTCGCCGCATACACTATTCTCAGAATG
ACTTGGTTGAGTACTCACCAGTCACAGAAAAGCATCTTACGGATGGCATGACAGTAAGAGAATTATGCAG
TGCTGCCATAACCATGAGTGATAACACTGCGGCCAACTTACTTCTGACAACGATCGGAGGACCGAAGGAG
CTAACCGCTTTTTTGCACAACATGGGGGATCATGTAACTCGCCTTGATCGTTGGGAACCGGAGCTGAATG
AAGCCATACCAAACGACGAGCGTGACACCACGATGCCTGTAGCAATGGCAACAACGTTGCGCAAACTATT
AACTGGCGAACTACTTACTCTAGCTTCCCGGCAACAATTAATAGACTGGATGGAGGCGGATAAAGTTGCA
GGACCACTTCTGCGCTCGGCCCTTCCGGCTGGCTGGTTTATTGCTGATAAATCTGGAGCCGGTGAGCGTG
GGTCTCGCGGTATCATTGCAGCACTGGGGCCAGATGGTAAGCCCTCCCGTATCGTAGTTATCTACACGAC
GGGGAGTCAGGCAACTATGGATGAACGAAATAGACAGATCGCTGAGATAGGTGCCTCACTGATTAAGCAT
TGGTAACTGTCAGACCAAGTTTACTCATATATACTTTAGATTGATTTAAAACTTCATTTTTAATTTAAAA
GGATCTAGGTGAAGATCCTTTTTGATAATCTCATGACCAAAATCCCTTAACGTGAGTTTTCGTTCCACTG
AGCGTCAGACCCCGTAGAAAAGATCAAAGGATCTTCTTGAGATCCTTTTTTTCTGCGCGTAATCTGCTGC
TTGCAAACAAAAAAACCACCGCTACCAGCGGTGGTTTGTTTGCCGGATCAAGAGCTACCAACTCTTTTTC
CGAAGGTAACTGGCTTCAGCAGAGCGCAGATACCAAATACTGTCCTTCTAGTGTAGCCGTAGTTAGGCCA
CCACTTCAAGAACTCTGTAGCACCGCCTACATACCTCGCTCTGCTAATCCTGTTACCAGTGGCTGCTGCC
AGTGGCGATAAGTCGTGTCTTACCGGGTTGGACTCAAGACGATAGTTACCGGATAAGGCGCAGCGGTCGG
GCTGAACGGGGGGTTCGTGCACACAGCCCAGCTTGGAGCGAACGACCTACACCGAACTGAGATACCTACA
GCGTGAGCTATGAGAAAGCGCCACGCTTCCCGAAGGGAGAAAGGCGGACAGGTATCCGGTAAGCGGCAGG
GTCGGAACAGGAGAGCGCACGAGGGAGCTTCCAGGGGGAAACGCCTGGTATCTTTATAGTCCTGTCGGGT
TTCGCCACCTCTGACTTGAGCGTCGATTTTTGTGATGCTCGTCAGGGGGGCGGAGCCTATGGAAAAACGC
CAGCAACGCGGCCTTTTTACGGTTCCTGGCCTTTTGCTGGCCTTTTGCTCACATGTTCTTTCCTGCGTTA
TCCCCTGATTCTGTGGATAACCGTATTACCGCCTTTGAGTGAGCTGATACCGCTCGCCGCAGCCGAACGA
CCGAGCGCAGCGAGTCAGTGAGCGAGGAAGCGGAAGAGCGCCCAATACGCAAACCGCCTCTCCCCGCGCG
TTGGCCGATTCATTAATGCAGCTGGCACGACAGGTTTCCCGACTGGAAAGCGGGCAGTGAGCGCAACGCA
ATTAATGTGAGTTAGCTCACTCATTAGGCACCCCAGGCTTTACACTTTATGCTTCCGGCTCGTATGTTGT
GTGGAATTGTGAGCGGATAACAATTTCACACAGGAAACAGCTATGACCATGATTACGCCAAGCTCGAAAT
TAACCCTCACTAAAGGGAACAAAAGCTGTGCTTTCTCTGACCAGCATTCTCTCCCCTGGGCCTGTGCCGC
TTTCTGTCTGCAGCTTGTGGCCTGGGTCACCTCTACGGCTGGCCCAGATCCTTCCCTGCCGCCTCCTTCA
GGTTCCGTCTTCCTCCACTCCCTCTTCCCCTTGCTCTCTGCTGTGTTGCTGCCCAAGGATGCTCTTTCCG
GAGCACTTCCTTCTCGGCGCTGCACCACGTGATGTCCTCTGAGCGGATCCTCCCCGTGTCTGGGTCCTCT
CCGGGCATCTCTCCTCCCTCACCCAACCCCATGCCGTCTTCACTCGCTGGGTTCCCTTTTCCTTCTCCTT
CTGGGGCCTGTGCCATCTCTCGTTTCTTAGGATGGCCTTCTCCGACGGATGTCTCCCTTGCGTCCCGCCT
CCCCTTCTTGTAGGCCTGCATCATCACCGTTTTTCTGGACAACCCCAAAGTACCCCGTCTCCCTGGCTTT
AGCCACCTCTCCATCCTCTTGCTTTCTTTGCCTGGACACCCCGTTCTCCTGTGGATTCGGGTCACCTCTC
ACTCCTTTCATTTGGGCAGCTCCCCTACCCCCCTTACCTCTCTAGTCTGTGCTAGCTCTTCCAGCCCCCT
GTCATGGCATCTTCCAGGGGTCCGAGAGCTCAGCTAGTCTTCTTCCTCCAACCCGGGCCCCTATGTCCAC
TTCAGGACAGCATGTTTGCTGCCTCCAGGGATCCTGTGTCCCCGAGCTGGGACCACCTTATATTCCCAGG
GCCGGTTAATGTGGCTCTGGTTCTGGGTACTTTTATCTGTCCCCTCCACCCCACAGTGGGGCAAGCTTCT
GACCTCTTCTCTTCCTCCCACAGGGCCTCGAGAGATCTGGCAGCGGAGAGGGCAGAGGAAGTCTTCTAAC
ATGCGGTGACGTGGAGGAGAATCCCGGCCCTAGGCTCGAGGGTACCATGATTGAACAAGATGGATTGCAC
GCAGGTTCTCCGGCCGCTTGGGTGGAGAGGCTATTCGGCTATGACTGGGCACAACAGACAATCGGCTGCT
CTGATGCCGCCGTGTTCCGGCTGTCAGCGCAGGGGCGCCCGGTTCTTTTTGTCAAGACCGACCTGTCCGG
TGCCCTGAATGAACTGCAGGACGAGGCAGCGCGGCTATCGTGGCTGGCCACGACGGGCGTTCCTTGCGCA
GCTGTGCTCGACGTTGTCACTGAAGCGGGAAGGGACTGGCTGCTATTGGGCGAAGTGCCGGGGCAGGATC
TCCTGTCATCTCACCTTGCTCCTGCCGAGAAAGTATCCATCATGGCTGATGCAATGCGGCGGCTGCATAC
GCTTGATCCGGCTACCTGCCCATTCGACCACCAAGCGAAACATCGCATCGAGCGAGCACGTACTCGGATG
GAAGCCGGTCTTGTCGATCAGGATGATCTGGACGAAGAGCATCAGGGGCTCGCGCCAGCCGAACTGTTCG
CCAGGCTCAAGGCGCGCATGCCCGACGGCGAGGATCTCGTCGTGACCCATGGCGATGCCTGCTTGCCGAA
TATCATGGTGGAAAATGGCCGCTTTTCTGGATTCATCGACTGTGGCCGGCTGGGTGTGGCGGACCGCTAT
CAGGACATAGCGTTGGCTACCCGTGATATTGCTGAAGAGCTTGGCGGCGAATGGGCTGACCGCTTCCTCG
TGCTTTACGGTATCGCCGCTCCCGATTCGCAGCGCATCGCCTTCTATCGCCTTCTTGACGAGTTCTTCTG
AGTTTAAACCCGCTGATCAGCCTCGACTGTGCCTTCTAGTTGCCAGCCATCTGTTGTTTGCCCCTCCCCC
GTGCCTTCCTTGACCCTGGAAGGTGCCACTCCCACTGTCCTTTCCTAATAAAATGAGGAAATTGCATCGC
ATTGTCTGAGTAGGTGTCATTCTATTCTGGGGGGTGGGGTGGGGCAGGACAGCAAGGGGGAGGATTGGGA
AGACAATAGCAGGCATGCTGGGGATGCGGTGGGCTCTATGGGCTAGCGGTGGCGGCCTCGACATTGATTA
TTGACTAGTAGATCTGGCGCGCCGCCTTTTTACGGTTCCTGGCCTTTTGCTGGCCTTTTGCTCACATGTC
ACGTGAGGCCTTAACGTCTCGCCCTTTGGTCTCCCCCTCTTAAGTACCACATTTGTAGAGGTTTTACTTG
CTTTAAAAAACCTCCCACACCTCCCCCTGAACCTGAAACATAAAATGAATGCAATTGTTGTTGTTAACTT
GTTTATTGCAGCTTATAATGGTTACAAATAAAGCAATAGCATCACAAATTTCACAAATAAAGCATTTTTT
TCACTGCATTCTAGTTGTGGTTTGTCCAAACTCATCGGCTAGCTTACCCGGGGAGCATGTCAAGGTCAAA
ATCGTCAAGAGCGTCAGCAGGCAGCATATCAAGGTCAAAGTCGTCAAGGGCATCGGCTGGGAGCATGTCT
AAGTCAAAATCGTCAAGGGCGTCGGTCGGCCCGCCGCTTTCGCACTTTAGCTGTTTCTCCAGGCCACATA
TGATTAGTTCCAGGCCGAAAAGGAAGGCAGGTTCGGCTCCCTGCCGGTCGAACAGCTCAATTGCTTGTCT
CAGAAGTGGGGGCATAGAATCGGTGGTAGGTGTCTCTCTTTCCTCTTTTGCTACTTGATGCTCCTGTTCC
TCCAATACGCAGCCCAGTGTAAAGTGGCCCACGGCGGACAGAGCGTACAGTGCGTTCTCCAGGGAGAAGC
CTTGCTGACACAGGAACGCGAGCTGATTTTCCAGGGTTTCGTACTGTTTCTCTGTTGGGCGGGTGCCGAG
ATGCACTTTAGCCCCGTCGCGATGTGAGAGGAGAGCACAGCGGTATGACTTGGCGTTGTTCCGCAGAAAG
TCTTGCCATGACTCGCCTTCCAGGGGGCAGAAGTGGGTATGATGCCTGTCCAGCATCTCGATTGGCAGGG
CATCGAGCAGGGCCCGCTTGTTCTTCACGTGCCAGTACAGGGTAGGCTGCTCAACTCCCAGCTTTTGAGC
GAGTTTCCTTGTCGTCAGGCCTTCGATACCGACACCATTGAGTAATTCCAGAGCTCCGTTTATGACTTTG
CTCTTGTCCAGTCTAGACATTGGACCAGGGTTTTCTTCAACATCACCACAAGTGAGGAGAGAACCTCTAC
CTTCGGCACCGGGATTTCGGGTATATTTGAGTGGAATGAGTTCTTCAATCGTAGTTTTGACTAACTTGCC
ATTCATTTCTATTAACACAAAACAATCTGGTGCATAGTCTGAAATCAACTCCCTACACATACCACAAGGA
CTTACCACTCGAATACTTCTATCTACTTCGTCAGAATAAGGGTGTCTAACAGCTACAATCGTGTCAAAAT
CCTTTTGTCCATTCGAAACTGCACTACCAATCGCAATGGCTTCTGCACAAACAGTTACTCGTCCTATATA
CGCTTCAATATGTACTGCCGAAATGATTTCTCCTGTTTTCGTACGAATTGCCGCTCCCACATGATGTTTA
TTATCCTCATAAAGCATTGTAATCTTCTCTGTCGCTACTTCTACTAATTCTAGATCCTGTTGAGAAATGT
TAAATGTTTTCATGGTGGCGGCACTAGTAAGGGCGAATTCGGAGCCTGCTTTTTTGTACAAACTTGTTGA
TATCTGCAGAATTCCACCACACTGGACTAGTGGATCCGAGCTCGGTACCAAGCTTCTTCACGACACCTGA
AATGGAAGAAAAAAACTTTGAACCACTGTCTGAGGCTTGAGAATGAACCAAGATCCAAACTCAAAAAGGG
CAAATTCCAAGGAGAATTACATCAAGTGCCAAGCTGGCCTAACTTCAGTCTCCACCCACTCAGTGTGGGG
AAACTCCATCGCATAAAACCCCTCCCCCCAACCTAAAGACGACGTACTCCAAAAGCTCGAGAACTAATCG
AGGTGCCTGGACGGCGCCCGGTACTCCGTGGAGTCACATGAAGCGACGGCTGAGGACGGAAAGGCCCTTT
TCCTTTGTGTGGGTGACTCACCCGCCCGCTCTCCCGAGCGCCGCGTCCTCCATTTTGAGCTCCCTGCAGC
AGGGCCGGGAAGCGGCCATCTTTCCGCTCACGCAACTGGTGCCGACCGGGCCAGCCTTGCCGCCCAGGGC
GGGGCGATACACGGCGGCGCGAGGCCAGGCACCAGAGCAGGCCGGCCAGCTTGAGACTACCCCCGTCCGA
TTCTCGGTGGCCGCGCTCGCAGGCCCCGCCTCGCCGAACATGTGCGCTGGGACGCACGGGCCCCGTCGCC
GCCCGCGGCCCCAAAAACCGAAATACCAGTGTGCAGATCTTGGCCCGCATTTACAAGACTATCTTGCCAG
AAAAAAAGCGTCGCAGCAGGTCATCAAAAATTTTAAATGGCTAGAGACTTATCGAAAGCAGCGAGACAGG
CGCGAAGGTGCCACCAGATTCGCACGCGGCGGCCCCAGCGCCCAGGCCAGGCCTCAACTCAAGCACGAGG
CGAAGGGGCTCCTTAAGCGCAAGGCCTCGAACTCTCCCACCCACTTCCAACCCGAAGCTCGGGATCAAGA
ATCACGTACTGCAGCCAGGTGGAAGTAATTCAAGGCACGCAAGGGCCATAACCCGTAAAGAGGCCAGGCC
CGCGGGAACCACACACGGCACTTACCTGTGTTCTGGCGGCAAACCCGTTGCGAAAAAGAACGTTCACGGC
GACTACTGCACTTATATACGGTTCTCCCCCACCCTCGGGAAAAAGGCGGAGCCAGTACACGACATCACTT
TCCCAGTTTACCCCGCGCCACCTTCTCTAGGCACCGGTTCAATTGCCGACCCCTCCCCCCAACTTCTCGG
GGACTGTGGGCGATGTGCGCTCTGCCCACTGACGGGCACCGGAGCCTCACGATCGATATGTCGAGTTTAC
TCCCTATCAGTGATAGAGAACGTATGTCGAGTTTACTCCCTATCAGTGATAGAGAACGATGTCGAGTTTA
CTCCCTATCAGTGATAGAGAACGTATGTCGAGTTTACTCCCTATCAGTGATAGAGAACGTATGTCGAGTT
TACTCCCTATCAGTGATAGAGAACGTATGTCGAGTTTATCCCTATCAGTGATAGAGAACGTATGTCGAGT
TTACTCCCTATCAGTGATAGAGAACGTATGTCGAGGTAGGCGTGTACGGTGGGAGGCCTATATAAGCAGA
GCTCGTTTAGTGAACCGTCAGATCGCCTGGAGAATTGGCTAGGCACCGGTGACAAGTTTGTACAAAAAAG
CAGGCTCCGAATTCGCCCTTACTAGTGCCGCCACCATGAAAAAGCCTGAACTCACCGCGACGTCTGTCGA
GAAGTTTCTGATCGAAAAGTTCGACAGCGTCTCCGACCTGATGCAGCTCTCGGAGGGCGAAGAATCTCGT
GCTTTCAGCTTCGATGTAGGAGGGCGTGGATATGTCCTGCGGGTAAATAGCTGCGCCGATGGTTTCTACA
AAGATCGTTATGTTTATCGGCACTTTGCATCGGCCGCGCTCCCGATTCCGGAAGTGCTTGACATTGGGGA
ATTTAGCGAGAGCCTGACCTATTGCATCTCCCGCCGTGCACAGGGTGTCACGTTGCAAGACCTGCCTGAA
ACCGAACTGCCCGCTGTTCTGCAGCCGGTCGCGGAGGCCATGGATGCGATCGCTGCGGCCGATCTTAGCC
AGACGAGCGGGTTCGGCCCATTCGGACCGCAAGGAATCGGTCAATACACTACATGGCGTGATTTCATATG
CGCGATTGCTGATCCCCATGTGTATCACTGGCAAACTGTGATGGACGACACCGTCAGTGCGTCCGTCGCG
CAGGCTCTCGATGAGCTGATGCTTTGGGCCGAGGACTGCCCCGAAGTCCGGCACCTCGTGCACGCGGATT
TCGGCTCCAACAATGTCCTGACGGACAATGGCCGCATAACAGCGGTCATTGACTGGAGCGAGGCGATGTT
CGGGGATTCCCAATACGAGGTCGCCAACATCTTCTTCTGGAGGCCGTGGTTGGCTTGTATGGAGCAGCAG
ACGCGCTACTTCGAGCGGAGGCATCCGGAGCTTGCAGGATCGCCGCGGCTCCGGGCGTATATGCTCCGCA
TTGGTCTTGACCAACTCTATCAGAGCTTGGTTGACGGCAATTTCGATGATGCAGCTTGGGCGCAGGGTCG
ATGCGACGCAATCGTCCGATCCGGAGCCGGGACTGTCGGGCGTACACAAATCGCCCGCAGAAGCGCGGCC
GTCTGGACCGATGGCTGTGTAGAAGTACTCGCCGATAGTGGAAACCGACGCCCCAGCACTCGTCCGAGGG
CAAAGGAAACTAGTGGCAGCGGCGCCACAAACTTCTCTCTGCTAAAGCAAGCAGGTGATGTTGAAGAAAA
CCCCGGGCCTGGCGCGCCAATGAATACACTCGAGATGGACATCATCAGCGTGGCTCTGAAGAGGCACTCC
ACCAAGGCTTTCGACGCTTCCAAGAAACTGACCCCTGAACAGGCCGAGCAGATCAAGACCCTGCTCCAGT
ACAGCCCTAGCTCCACCAACAGCCAGCCTTGGCACTTCATCGTGGCTAGCACCGAGGAAGGCAAAGCTAG
GGTGGCTAAGAGCGCCGCTGGCAACTACGTGTTCAACGAGAGGAAGATGCTGGATGCTAGCCACGTGGTG
GTGTTCTGCGCTAAGACCGCCATGGACGATGTGTGGCTGAAGCTGGTGGTGGATCAGGAAGATGCTGATG
GCAGGTTCGCTACCCCTGAAGCTAAGGCCGCTAACGACAAGGGCAGGAAGTTCTTCGCCGACATGCACAG
GAAGGATCTGCACGATGATGCTGAGTGGATGGCCAAGCAGGTGTACCTGAACGTGGGCAACTTCCTGCTC
GGCGTGGCTGCCCTGGGCCTCGATGCTGTGCCCATCGAAGGCTTCGATGCTGCTATCCTGGATGCCGAGT
TCGGCCTGAAGGAGAAAGGCTACACCAGCCTGGTGGTGGTGCCTGTGGGCCACCACAGCGTGGAGGACTT
CAACGCTACCCTGCCTAAGAGCAGGCTGCCCCAGAACATCACCCTGACCGAGGTGGGCCGGCCAGGCTCG
GGCCAGTGTACTAATTATGCTCTCTTGAAATTGGCTGGAGATGTTGAGAGCAACCCAGGTCCCTTAATTA
AGATGGTGAGCAAGGGCGAGGAGGATAACATGGCCATCATCAAGGAGTTCATGCGCTTCAAGGTGCACAT
GGAGGGCTCCGTGAACGGCCACGAGTTCGAGATCGAGGGCGAGGGCGAGGGCCGCCCCTACGAGGGCACC
CAGACCGCCAAGCTGAAGGTGACCAAGGGTGGCCCCCTGCCCTTCGCCTGGGACATCCTGTCCCCTCAGT
TCATGTACGGCTCCAAGGCCTACGTGAAGCACCCCGCCGACATCCCCGACTACTTGAAGCTGTCCTTCCC
CGAGGGCTTCAAGTGGGAGCGCGTGATGAACTTCGAGGACGGCGGCGTGGTGACCGTGACCCAGGACTCC
TCCCTGCAGGACGGCGAGTTCATCTACAAGGTGAAGCTGCGCGGCACCAACTTCCCCTCCGACGGCCCCG
TAATGCAGAAGAAGACCATGGGCTGGGAGGCCTCCTCCGAGCGGATGTACCCCGAGGACGGCGCCCTGAA
GGGCGAGATCAAGCAGAGGCTGAAGCTGAAGGACGGCGGCCACTACGACGCTGAGGTCAAGACCACCTAC
AAGGCCAAGAAGCCCGTGCAGCTGCCCGGCGCCTACAACGTCAACATCAAGTTGGACATCACCTCCCACA
ACGAGGACTACACCATCGTGGAACAGTACGAACGCGCCGAGGGCCGCCACTCCACCGGCGGCATGGACGA
GCTGTACAAGTAATTAATTAAAAGGGCGAATTCGACCCAGCTTTCTTGTACAAAGTGGTTGATATCCAGC
ACAGTGGCGGCCGCTCGAGTCTAGAGGGCCCGCGGTTCGAAGGTAAGCCTATCCCTAACCCTCTCCTCGG
TCTCGATTCTACGCGTACCGGTTAGGGGCCCGTTTAAACCCGCTGATCAGCCTCGACTGTGCCTTCTAGT
TGCCAGCCATCTGTTGTTTGCCCCTCCCCCGTGCCTTCCTTGACCCTGGAAGGTGCCACTCCCACTGTCC
TTTCCTAATAAAATGAGGAAATTGCATCGCATTGTCTGAGTAGGTGTCATTCTATTCTGGGGGGTGGGGT
GGGGCAGGACAGCAAGGGGGAGGATTGGGAAGACAATAGCAGGCATGCTGGGGATGCGGTGGGCTCTATG
GCTCTAGAAGTCGACAGTACTAAGCTTTGACAGAAAAGCCCCATCCTTAGGCCTCCTCCTTCCTAGTCTC
CTGATATTGGGTCTAACCCCCACCTCCTGTTAGGCAGATTCCTTATCTGGTGACACACCCCCATTTCCTG
GAGCCATCTCTCTCCTTGCCAGAACCTCTAAGGTTTGCTTACGATGGAGCCAGAGAGGATCCTGGGAGGG
AGAGCTTGGCAGGGGGTGGGAGGGAAGGGGGGGATGCGTGACCTGCCCGGTTCTCAGTGGCCACCCTGCG
CTACCCTCTCCCAGAACCTGAGCTGCTCTGACGCGGCTGTCTGGTGCGTTTCACTGATCCTGGTGCTGCA
GCTTCCTTACACTTCCCAAGAGGAGAAGCAGTTTGGAAAAACAAAATCAGAATAAGTTGGTCCTGAGTTC
TAACTTTGGCTCTTCACCTTTCTAGTCCCCAATTTATATTGTTCCTCCGTGCGTCAGTTTTACCTGTGAG
ATAAGGCCAGTAGCCAGCCCCGTCCTGGCAGGGCTGTGGTGAGGAGGGGGGTGTCCGTGTGGAAAACTCC
CTTTGTGAGAATGGTGCGTCCTAGGTGTTCACCAGGTCGTGGCCGCCTCTACTCCCTTTCTCTTTCTCCA
TCCTTCTTTCCTTAAAGAGTCCCCAGTGCTATCTGGGACATATTCCTCCGCCCAGAGCAGGGTCCCGCTT
CCCTAAGGCCCTGCTCTGGGCTTCTGGGTTTGAGTCCTTGGCAAGCCCAGGAGAGGCGCTCAGGCTTCCC
TGTCCCCCTTCCTCGTCCACCATCTCATGCCCCTGGCTCTCCTGCCCCTTCCCTACAGGGGTTCCTGGCT
CTGCTCTAGCGATCGCCAATTCGCCCTATAGTGAGTCGTATTACAATTCACTGGCCGTCGTTTTACAACG
TCGTGACTGGGAAAACCCTGGCGTTACCCAACTTAATCGCCTTGCAGCACATCCCCCTTTCGCCAGCTGG
CGTAATAGCGAAGAGGCCCGCACCGATCGCCCTTCCCAACAGTTGCGCAGCCTGAATGGCGAATGGG
[124 nt withheld, positions 11478-11601]
C
[91 nt withheld, positions 11603-11693]
A
[49 nt withheld, positions 11695-11743]
CCTTTGACGTTGGAGTCCACGTTCTTT
[37 nt withheld, positions 11771-11807]
ACCCTATCTCGGTCTATTCTTTTGATTTATAAGGGATTTTGCCGATTTCGGCCTATTGGTTAAAAAATGA
GCTGATTTAACAAAAATTTAACGCGAATTTTAACAAAATATTAACGCTTACAATTTAGGTG
